>Addgene plasmid #63541 | pFusB3-58 | depositor partial sequence | sequence record 105600 | pFUSB3_TGC
AGTCTTAAGCGTCTCATGGCCTGACCCCGGACCAAGTGGTGGCTATCGCCAGCAACGGTGGCGGCAAGCA
AGCGCTCGAAACGGTGCAGCGGCTGTTGCCGGTGCTGTGCCAGGACCATGGCCTGACCCCGGACCAAGTG
GTGGCTATCGCCAGCAACAATGGCGGCAAGCAAGCGCTCGAAACGGTGCAGCGGCTGTTGCCGGTGCTGT
GCCAGGACCATGGCCTGACTCCGGACCAAGTGGTGGCTATCGCCAGCCACGATGGCGGCAAGCAAGCGCT
CGAAACGGTGCAGCGGCTGTTGCCGGTGCTGTGCCAGGACCATGGCCTGACCCCGGACCAAGTGGTGGCT
ATCGAGACGTC
