>Addgene plasmid #63541 | pFusB3-58 | depositor partial sequence | sequence record 105601 | FusB3
CGTCTCATGGCCTGACCCCGGACCAAGTGGTGGCTATCGAGACCGGCGCCGCTACAGGGCGCGTCCCATT
CGCCATTCAGGCTGCGCAACTGTTGGGAAGGGCGATCGGTGCGGGCCTCTTCGCTATTACGCCAGCTGGC
GAAAGGGGGATGTGCTGCAAGGCGATTAAGTTGGGTAACGCCAGGGTTTTCCCAGTCACGACGTTGTAAA
ACGACGGCCAGTGAGCGCGCGTAATACGACTCACTATAGGGCGAATTGGGTACCGGGCCCCCCCTCGAGG
TCCTCCAGCTTTTGTTCCCTTTAGTGAGGGTTAATTGCGCGCTTGGCGTAATCATGGTCATAGCTGTTTC
CTGTGTGAAATTGTTATCCGCTCACAATTCCACACAACATACGAGCCGGAAGCATAAAGTGTAAAGCCTG
GGGTGCCTAATGAGTGAGCTAACTCACATTAATTGCGTTGCGCTCACTGCCCGCTTTCCACCGGTGGTCT
CGCCAGGACCATGGCCTGACCCCGGACCAAGTGGTGGCTATCGAGACGTCTAGACCAGCCAGGACAGAAA
TGCCTCGACTTCGCTGCTACCCAAGGTTGCCGGGTGACGCACACCGTGGAAACGGATGAAGGCACGAACC
CAGTGGACATAAGCCTGTTCGGTTCGTAAGCTGTAATGCAAGTAGCGTATGCGCTCACGCAACTGGTCCA
GAACCTTGACCGAACGCAGCGGTGGTAACGGCGCAGTGGCGGTTTTCATGGCTTGTTATGACTGTTTTTT
TGGGGTACAGTCTATGCCTCGGGCATCCAAGCAGCAAGCGCGTTACGCCGTGGGTCGATGTTTGATGTTA
TGGAGCAGCAACGATGTTACGCAGCAGGGCAGTCGCCCTAAAACAAAGTTAAACATTATGAGGGAAGCGG
TGATCGCCGAAGTATCGACTCAACTATCAGAGGTAGTTGGCGTCATCGAGCGCCATCTCGAACCGACGTT
GCTGGCCGTACATTTGTACGGCTCCGCAGTGGATGGCGGCCTGAAGCCACACAGTGATATTGATTTGCTG
GTTACGGTGACCGTAAGGCTTGATGAAACAACGCGGCGAGCTTTGATCAACGACCTTTTGGAAACTTCGG
CTTCCCCTGGAGAGAGCGAGATTCTCCGCGCTGTAGAAGTCACCATTGTTGTGCACGACGACATCATTCC
GTGGCGTTATCCAGCTAAGCGCGAACTGCAATTTGGAGAATGGCAGCGCAATGACATTCTTGCAGGTATC
TTCGAGCCAGCCACGATCGACATTGATCTGGCTATCTTGCTGACAAAAGCAAGAGAACATAGCGTTGCCT
TGGTAGGTCCAGCGGCGGAGGAACTCTTTGATCCGGTTCCTGAACAGGATCTATTTGAGGCGCTAAATGA
AACCTTAACGCTATGGAACTCGCCGCCCGACTGGGCTGGCGATGAGCGAAATGTAGTGCTTACGTTGTCC
CGCATTTGGTACAGCGCAGTAACCGGCAAAATCGCGCCGAAGGATGTCGCTGCCGACTGGGCAATGGAGC
GCCTGCCGGCCCAGTATCAGCCCGTCATACTTGAAGCTAGACAGGCTTATCTTGGACAAGAAGAAGATCG
CTTGGCCTCGCGCGCAGATCAGTTGGAAGAATTTGTCCACTACGTGAAAGGCGAGATCACCAAGGTAGTC
GGCAAATAACCCTCGAGCCACCCATGACCAAAATCCCTTAACGTGAGTTACGCGTCGTTCCACTGAGCGT
CAGACCCCGTAGAAAAGATCAAAGGATCTTCTTGAGATCCTTTTTTTCTGCGCGTAATCTGCTGCTTGCA
AACAAAAAAACCACCGCTACCAGCGGTGGTTTGTTTGCCGGATCAAGAGCTACCAACTCTTTTTCCGAAG
GTAACTGGCTTCAGCAGAGCGCAGATACCAAATACTGTCCTTCTAGTGTAGCCGTAGTTAGGCCACCACT
TCAAGAACTCTGTAGCACCGCCTACATACCTCGCTCTGCTAATCCTGTTACCAGTGGCTGCTGCCAGTGG
CGATAAGTCGTGTCTTACCGGGTTGGACTCAAGACGATAGTTACCGGATAAGGCGCAGCGGTCGGGCTGA
ACGGGGGGTTCGTGCACACAGCCCAGCTTGGAGCGAACGACCTACACCGAACTGAGATACCTACAGCGTG
AGCATTGAGAAAGCGCCACGCTTCCCGAAGGGAGAAAGGCGGACAGGTATCCGGTAAGCGGCAGGGTCGG
AACAGGAGAGCGCACGAGGGAGCTTCCAGGGGGAAACGCCTGGTATCTTTATAGTCCTGTCGGGTTTCGC
CACCTCTGACTTGAGCGTCGATTTTTGTGATGCTCGTCAGGGGGGCGGAGCCTATGGAAAAACGCCAGCA
ACGCGGCCTTTTTACGGTTCCTGGCCTTTTGCTGGCCTTTTGCTCACATGTTCTTTCCTGCGTTATCCCC
TGATTCTGTGGATAACCGTATTACCGCCTTTGAGTGAGCTGATACCGCTCGCCGCAGCCGAACGACCGAG
CGCAGCGAGTCAGTGAGCGAGGAAGCGGAAGAGCGCCCAATACGCAAACCGCCTCTCCCCGCGCGTTGGC
CGATTCATTAATGCAGCTGGCACGACAGGTTTCCCGACTGGAAAGCGGGCAGTGAGCGCAACGCAATTAA
TACGCGTACCGCTAGCCAGGAAGAGTTTGTAGAAACGCAAAAAGGCCATCCGTCAGGATGGCCTTCTGCT
TAGTTTGATGCCTGGCAGTTTATGGCGGGCGTCCTGCCCGCCACCCTCCGGGCCGTTGCTTCACAACGTT
CAAATCCGCTCCCGGCGGATTTGTCCTACTCAGGAGAGCGTTCACCGACAAACAACAGATAAAACGAAAG
GCCCAGTCTTCCGACTGAGCCTTTCGTTTTATTTGATGCCTGGCAGTTCCCTACTCTCGCGTTAACGCTA
GCATGGATGTTTTCCCAGTCACGACGTTGTAAAACGACGGCCAGTCTTAAG
