>Addgene plasmid #63541 | pFusB3-58 | addgene partial sequence | sequence record 116294 | pCR8_R1 5'-cgaaccgaacaggcttatgt-3'
GGTGTGCGTCACCCGGCAACCTTGGGTAGCAGCGAAGTCGAGGCATTTCTGTCCTGGCTGGTCTAGACGT
CTCGATAGCCACCACTTGGTCCGGGGTCAGGCCATGGTCCTGGCACAGCACCGGCAACAGCCGCTGCACC
GTTTCGAGCGCTTGCTTGCCGCCATCGTGGCTGGCGATAGCCACCACTTGGTCCGGAGTCAGGCCATGGT
CCTGGCACAGCACCGGCAACAGCCGCTGCACCGTTTCGAGCGCTTGCTTGCCGCCATTGTTGCTGGCGAT
AGCCACCACTTGGTCCGGGGTCAGGCCATGGTCCTGGCACAGCACCGGCAACAGCCGCTGCACCGTTTCG
AGCGCTTGCTTGCCGCCACCGTTGCTGGCGATAGCCACCACTTGGTCCGGGGTCAGGCCATGAGACGCTT
AAGACTGGCCGTCGTTTTACAACGTCGTGACTGGGAAAACATCCATGCTAGCGTTAACGCGAGAGTAGGG
AACTGCCAGGCATCAAATAAAACGAAAGGCTCAGTCGGAAGACTGGGCCTTTCGTTTTATCTGTTGTTTG
TCGGTGAACGCTCTCCTGAGTAGGACAAATCCGCCGGGAGCGGATTTGAACGTTGTGAAGCAACGGCCCG
GAGGGTGGCGGGCAGGACGCCCGCCATAAACTGCCAGGCATCAAACTAAGCAGAAGGCCATCCTGACGGA
TGGCCTTTTTGCGTTTCTACAAACTCTTCCTGGCTAGCGGTACGCGTATTAATTGCGTTGCGCTCACTGC
CCGCTTTCCAGTC
