[The description below was written by a language model from this plasmid's Addgene catalogue record.]
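Description:
pFusB3-58 is a bacterial library plasmid from the FusX system, a one-step TALE assembly platform used to build TALENs and related TALE-based genome engineering reagents. It is built on the FusB3 backbone (recorded as 2991 bp without insert), is maintained at high copy in E. coli and is selected with spectinomycin. The origin of replication is not named in the record, and no feature table is provided, so the detailed layout of the backbone cannot be described beyond these catalogue fields.

The payload is a synthetic trimer of TALE repeat units carrying the repeat-variable diresidues NG, NN and HD, alternatively named B3_TGC. Under the standard TALE code, NG recognises T, NN recognises G (with some affinity for A) and HD recognises C, so this module specifies the trinucleotide TGC. The plasmid supplies RVD positions 13 to 15 of the final repeat array; it is one member of a set of pre-assembled triplet plasmids for that position, from which the user picks the clone matching the desired target sequence. The trimer was cloned in through BsaI sites that were destroyed in the process, consistent with Golden Gate style construction using type IIS enzymes, in which directional overhangs let modules for successive positions ligate in a fixed order.

There is no promoter or expression cassette recorded, and the plasmid is not meant to be expressed on its own. It serves as a building block that is combined with the corresponding modules for the other RVD positions and a receiver vector to generate a full-length custom TALE DNA-binding domain.
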