Addgene plasmid #63541: pFusB3-58
Purpose: Encodes RVD positions 13-15 in TALEN assembly
Depositing lab: Stephen Ekker. Depositing organization: Mayo Foundation for Medical Education and Research. Publication: FusX: A rapid one-step TALE assembly system for genome science. Ma AC, McNulty MS, Tanya PL, Jarryd CM, Martinez-Galvez G, Argue DP, Lee HB, Urban MD, Bullard CE, Blackburn PR, Man TK, Clark KJ, Ekker SC. Hum Gene Ther. 2016 Jun;27(6):451-63. doi: 10.1089/hum.2015.172 PubMed 26854857.
Backbone
  Vector backbone: FusB3
  Backbone size w/o insert (bp): 2991
  Vector type: TALEN
Growth in bacteria
  Bacterial resistance: Spectinomycin, 50 μg/mL
  Growth temperature: 37°C
  Growth strain: DH5alpha
  Copy number: High Copy
Gene/Insert
  Gene/Insert name: NG NN HD (alt name: B3_TGC)
  Species: Synthetic
  Mutation: none
  Cloning method: Restriction Enzyme; 5′ cloning site BsaI (destroyed during cloning); 3′ cloning site BsaI (destroyed during cloning)
  Sequencing primers: 5′ pCR8_F1; 3′ pCR8_R1
Terms and licenses: Academic/Nonprofit Terms; Industry Terms: Not Available to Industry
How to cite: pFusB3-58 was a gift from Stephen Ekker (Addgene plasmid # 63541 ; http://n2t.net/addgene:63541 ; RRID:Addgene_63541)
